>Addgene plasmid #188429 | pENTR-ZmIAA4 | addgene full sequence | sequence record 370216 | Addgene NGS Result
CTTTCCTGCGTTATCCCCTGATTCTGTGGATAACCGTATTACCGCCTTTGAGTGAGCTGATACCGCTCGC
CGCAGCCGAACGACCGAGCGCAGCGAGTCAGTGAGCGAGGAAGCGGAAGAGCGCCCAATACGCAAACCGC
CTCTCCCCGCGCGTTGGCCGATTCATTAATGCAGCTGGCACGACAGGTTTCCCGACTGGAAAGCGGGCAG
TGAGCGCAACGCAATTAATACGCGTACCGCTAGCCAGGAAGAGTTTGTAGAAACGCAAAAAGGCCATCCG
TCAGGATGGCCTTCTGCTTAGTTTGATGCCTGGCAGTTTATGGCGGGCGTCCTGCCCGCCACCCTCCGGG
CCGTTGCTTCACAACGTTCAAATCCGCTCCCGGCGGATTTGTCCTACTCAGGAGAGCGTTCACCGACAAA
CAACAGATAAAACGAAAGGCCCAGTCTTCCGACTGAGCCTTTCGTTTTATTTGATGCCTGGCAGTTCCCT
ACTCTCGCGTTAACGCTAGCATGGATGTTTTCCCAGTCACGACGTTGTAAAACGACGGCCAGTCTTAAGC
TCGGGCCCCAAATAATGATTTTATTTTGACTGATAGTGACCTGTTCGTTGCAACAAATTGATGAGCAATG
CTTTTTTATAATGCCAACTTTGTACAAAAAAGCAGGCTTCAAAATGGCTTGGAGGGGCCCACTTGGTGCT
GGTGAGGAAGCTCTGGATTCTGGCCTCGAGCTGTCTCTGGGCCTGCCAGCTTATTTCGCTAGGCCATCTG
GCCTGGATGCCGCTAGAGAGGAACCAGCTGAGGCTAGCGCTTACGCTATCCAGGCTGCTAGCGGCTCTAA
CGTGAGCAAGGCTAGGGTTAGACCAGCCGGCGCTGCTCCAGTTGTTGGTTGGCCTCCAGTTCGCAGCTTC
AGGCGCAACCTGGCTGCTTCTTCAAGCAGGCCATCCAGCGGCAAGCACACTAGGCAAGAGGGCTCTGCTA
AGGACGGCCTGTTCGTGAAGATCAACATGGACGGCGTTCCGATCGGCCGCAAGGTGGACCTTACTGCTTA
CGGCGGCTACGCTGACCTGTCTGCTGCTGTGGGTAAGCTGTTCAGGGGCCTCCTTGCTGCTCAGAGGGAT
AGGGCTGCTACTGCTGGCGGCGAGGAAGAAGAAGAGGGCGAGGGACCAGTTATCGGCGGCGATTACACTC
TGGTGTACGAGGACGATGAGGGCGACAGAGTTCTGGCTGGTGATGTGCCGTGGGAGATGTTCGTGGCTAC
CGCTAAGAGGCTGAGGGTGCTGAAGTCTAGCGACGTGCCAGCTAGCTCTGTGACTTTGGGAGCTGGTGGG
CCAGAAAGGTCTGCCGCTGATTGCTGTTGTTGACACCCAGCTTTCTTGTACAAAGTTGGCATTATAAGAA
AGCATTGCTTATCAATTTGTTGCAACGAACAGGTCACTATCAGTCAAAATAAAATCATTATTTGCCATCC
AGCTGATATCCCCTATAGTGAGTCGTATTACATGGTCATAGCTGTTTCCTGGCAGCTCTGGCCCGTGTCT
CAAAATCTCTGATGTTACATTGCACAAGATAAAAATATATCATCATGAACAATAAAACTGTCTGCTTACA
TAAACAGTAATACAAGGGGTGTTATGAGCCATATTCAACGGGAAACGTCGAGGCCGCGATTAAATTCCAA
CATGGATGCTGATTTATATGGGTATAAATGGGCTCGCGATAATGTCGGGCAATCAGGTGCGACAATCTAT
CGCTTGTATGGGAAGCCCGATGCGCCAGAGTTGTTTCTGAAACATGGCAAAGGTAGCGTTGCCAATGATG
TTACAGATGAGATGGTCAGACTAAACTGGCTGACGGAATTTATGCCTCTTCCGACCATCAAGCATTTTAT
CCGTACTCCTGATGATGCATGGTTACTCACCACTGCGATCCCCGGAAAAACAGCATTCCAGGTATTAGAA
GAATATCCTGATTCAGGTGAAAATATTGTTGATGCGCTGGCAGTGTTCCTGCGCCGGTTGCATTCGATTC
CTGTTTGTAATTGTCCTTTTAACAGCGATCGCGTATTTCGTCTCGCTCAGGCGCAATCACGAATGAATAA
CGGTTTGGTTGATGCGAGTGATTTTGATGACGAGCGTAATGGCTGGCCTGTTGAACAAGTCTGGAAAGAA
ATGCATAAACTTTTGCCATTCTCACCGGATTCAGTCGTCACTCATGGTGATTTCTCACTTGATAACCTTA
TTTTTGACGAGGGGAAATTAATAGGTTGTATTGATGTTGGACGAGTCGGAATCGCAGACCGATACCAGGA
TCTTGCCATCCTATGGAACTGCCTCGGTGAGTTTTCTCCTTCATTACAGAAACGGCTTTTTCAAAAATAT
GGTATTGATAATCCTGATATGAATAAATTGCAGTTTCATTTGATGCTCGATGAGTTTTTCTAATCAGAAT
TGGTTAATTGGTTGTAACACTGGCAGAGCATTACGCTGACTTGACGGGACGGCGCAAGCTCATGACCAAA
ATCCCTTAACGTGAGTTACGCGTCGTTCCACTGAGCGTCAGACCCCGTAGAAAAGATCAAAGGATCTTCT
TGAGATCCTTTTTTTCTGCGCGTAATCTGCTGCTTGCAAACAAAAAAACCACCGCTACCAGCGGTGGTTT
GTTTGCCGGATCAAGAGCTACCAACTCTTTTTCCGAAGGTAACTGGCTTCAGCAGAGCGCAGATACCAAA
TACTGTTCTTCTAGTGTAGCCGTAGTTAGGCCACCACTTCAAGAACTCTGTAGCACCGCCTACATACCTC
GCTCTGCTAATCCTGTTACCAGTGGCTGCTGCCAGTGGCGATAAGTCGTGTCTTACCGGGTTGGACTCAA
GACGATAGTTACCGGATAAGGCGCAGCGGTCGGGCTGAACGGGGGGTTCGTGCACACAGCCCAGCTTGGA
GCGAACGACCTACACCGAACTGAGATACCTACAGCGTGAGCTATGAGAAAGCGCCACGCTTCCCGAAGGG
AGAAAGGCGGACAGGTATCCGGTAAGCGGCAGGGTCGGAACAGGAGAGCGCACGAGGGAGCTTCCAGGGG
GAAACGCCTGGTATCTTTATAGTCCTGTCGGGTTTCGCCACCTCTGACTTGAGCGTCGATTTTTGTGATG
CTCGTCAGGGGGGCGGAGCCTATGGAAAAACGCCAGCAACGCGGCCTTTTTACGGTTCCTGGCCTTTTGC
TGGCCTTTTGCTCACATGTT
Features (pLannotate 1.2.2; 10 found; start..end, strand, type, name):
    121..213     +  CDS            lacI (fragment): lac repressor; lacI; The lac repressor binds to the lac operator to inhibit transcription in E. coli. This inhibition can be relieved by adding lactose or isopropyl-β-D-thiogalactopyranoside (IPTG).
    268..295     -  terminator     rrnB T2 terminator: transcription terminator T2 from the E. coli rrnB gene
    427..470     +  terminator     rrnB T1 terminator: Escherichia coli rrnB; transcription terminator T1 from the E. coli rrnB gene
    517..553     -  CDS            lacZα (fragment): LacZα fragment of β-galactosidase; lacZ fragment
    569..668     +  protein_bind   attL1: mutant version of attL; recombination site for the Gateway® LR reaction LR Clonase™
    674..1351    +  CDS            IAA16: IAA16_ORYSJ - Experimental evidence at transcript level: Swiss-Prot protein existence level 2. Aux/IAA proteins are short-lived transcriptional factors that function as repressors of early auxin response genes at low auxin concentrations. From Oryza sativa subsp. japonica (Rice).
   1365..1464    -  protein_bind   attL2: mutant version of attL; recombination site for the Gateway® LR reaction LR Clonase™
   1482..1500    -  promoter       T7 promoter: promoter for bacteriophage T7 RNA polymerase
   1634..2443    +  CDS            KanR: aminoglycoside phosphotransferase; aph(3')-Ia; confers resistance to kanamycin in bacteria or G418 (Geneticin®) in eukaryotes
   2590..3178    +  rep_origin     ori: high-copy-number ColE1/pMB1/pBR322/pUC origin of replication
