[The description below was written by a language model from this plasmid's Addgene catalogue record and pLannotate feature annotations shown in this document.]
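Description:
pENTR-ZmIAA4 is a Gateway entry clone of about 3.2 kb, built on the pENTR backbone, that carries the coding sequence for the maize (Zea mays) Aux/IAA protein IAA4, a nuclear repressor of auxin signalling. It is a bacterial cloning vector rather than an expression construct. It replicates in E. coli from a high-copy ColE1/pUC-type origin and is selected with kanamycin through an aminoglycoside phosphotransferase (KanR) gene.

The insert occupies roughly 680 bp between attL1 and attL2, the recombination sites used in the Gateway LR reaction, so the open reading frame can be moved directionally into any attR-containing destination vector that supplies its own promoter, tags and host-specific elements. The automated annotation labels this coding region as rice IAA16. This reflects its closest Swiss-Prot homologue, not the actual identity of the insert, which the catalogue entry gives as maize IAA4. Aux/IAA proteins are short-lived transcriptional repressors that hold early auxin-response genes off at low auxin concentrations. Upstream of attL1 sit the rrnB T1 and T2 terminators, which shield the insert from read-through transcription originating in the backbone. A T7 promoter lies beyond attL2 and points back toward the insert, while short lacI and lacZα fragments are backbone remnants. No promoter for driving expression of the gene in its sense orientation is annotated, and no tags or reporters are recorded.

According to the record, the plasmid serves as a source clone for work on the maize nuclear auxin response circuit, with ZmIAA4 transferred into destination vectors for functional characterisation in a synthetic system.
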