Addgene plasmid #188429: pENTR-ZmIAA4
Purpose: Zea Mays Nuclear Auxin Signaling Repressor IAA4
Depositing lab: Britney Moss. Depositing organization: Whitman College. Publication: A Synthetic Approach Allows Rapid Characterization of the Maize Nuclear Auxin Response Circuit. Ramos Baez R, Buckley Y, Yu H, Chen Z, Gallavotti A, Nemhauser JL, Moss BL. Plant Physiol. 2020 Apr;182(4):1713-1722. doi: 10.1104/pp.19.01475. Epub 2020 Mar 2. PubMed 32123041.
Backbone
  Vector backbone: pENTR
  Vector type: Cloning
Growth in bacteria
  Bacterial resistance: Kanamycin, 50 μg/mL
  Growth temperature: 37°C
  Growth strain: DH5alpha
  Copy number: Unknown
Gene/Insert
  Gene/Insert name: Auxin Signaling Repressor IAA4
  Species: Zea Mays
  Cloning method: Gateway Cloning
  Sequencing primers: 5′ GGAAACAGCTATGACCATG
Terms and licenses: Academic/Nonprofit Terms; Industry Terms: Not Available to Industry
How to cite: pENTR-ZmIAA4 was a gift from Britney Moss (Addgene plasmid # 188429 ; http://n2t.net/addgene:188429 ; RRID:Addgene_188429)
